>Addgene plasmid #175360 | pExpreS2-1 | addgene full sequence | sequence record 358140 | Addgene NGS Result
CGCGTGGGACTCGATGCTCGGCGCCACTCAAAGGCGGTAATACGGTTATCCACAGAATCAGGGGATAACG
CAGGAAAGAACATGTGAGCAAAAGGCCAGCAAAAGGCCAGGAACCGTAAAAAGGCCGCGTTGCTGGCGTT
TTTCCATAGGCTCCGCCCCCCTGACGAGCATCACAAAAATCGACGCTCAAGTCAGAGGTGGCGAAACCCG
ACAGGACTATAAAGATACCAGGCGTTTCCCCCTGGAAGCTCCCTCGTGCGCTCTCCTGTTCCGACCCTGC
CGCTTACCGGATACCTGTCCGCCTTTCTCCCTTCGGGAAGCGTGGCGCTTTCTCATAGCTCACGCTGTAG
GTATCTCAGTTCGGTGTAGGTCGTTCGCTCCAAGCTGGGCTGTGTGCACGAACCCCCCGTTCAGCCCGAC
CGCTGCGCCTTATCCGGTAACTATCGTCTTGAGTCCAACCCGGTAAGACACGACTTATCGCCACTGGCAG
CAGCCACTGGTAACAGGATTAGCAGAGCGAGGTATGTAGGCGGTGCTACAGAGTTCTTGAAGTGGTGGCC
TAACTACGGCTACACTAGAAGAACAGTATTTGGTATCTGCGCTCTGCTGAAGCCAGTTACCTTCGGAAAA
AGAGTTGGTAGCTCTTGATCCGGCAAACAAACCACCGCTGGTAGCGGTGGTTTTTTTGTTTGCAAGCAGC
AGATTACGCGCAGAAAAAAAGGATCTCAAGAAGATCCTTTGATCTTTTCTACGGGGTCTGACGCTCAGTG
GAACGAAAACTCACGTTAAGGGATTTTGCATGCGCTAAGCGGGCTTTATAAAACGGGCTGCGGGACCAGT
TTTCATATCACTACCGTTTGAGTTCTTGTGCTGTGTGGATACTCCTCCCGACACCGAATTAATTCGGATC
TCTGCAAGGGATTTTGGTCATGAACAATAAAACTGTCTGCTTACATAAACAGTAATACAAGGGGTGTTCA
TAGTATAATACGACTCACTATAGGAGGGCCACCATGGCCAAGTTGACCAGTGCCGTTCCGGTGCTCACCG
CGCGCGACGTCGCCGGAGCGGTCGAGTTCTGGACCGACCGGCTCGGGTTCAGCCGGGACTTCGTGGAGGA
CGACTTCGCCGGTGTGGTCCGGGACGACGTGACCCTGTTCATCAGCGCGGTCCAGGACCAGGTGGTGCCG
GACAACACCCTGGCCTGGGTGTGGGTGCGCGGCCTGGACGAGCTGTACGCCGAGTGGTCGGAGGTCGTGT
CCACGAACTTCCGGGACGCCTCCGGGCCGGCCATGACCGAGATCGGCGAGCAGCCGTGGGGGCGGGAGTT
CGCCCTGCGCGACCCGGCCGGCAACTGCGTGCACTTCGTGGCCGAGGAGCAGGACTGACCGACGCCGACC
AACACCGCCGGTCCGACGGCGGCCCACGGGTCCCAGGGGGGTCGACCTCGAAACTTGTTTATTGCAGCTT
ATAATGGTTACAAATAAAGCAATAGCATCACAAATTTCACAAATAAAGCATTTTTTTCACTGCATTCTAG
TTGTGGTTTGTCCAAACTCATCAATGTATCTTATCATGTCTTCACGTAATAAGTGTGCGGCTAGCAGTCA
ACTAGTCCAAACTCATCAATGTATCTTATCATGTCTTCACGTAATAAGTGTGCGGCTAGCAGTCAACTAC
TAGTGAATGCCCTACTAGAAGATGTGTGTTGCACAAAATGTCCCTGGAATAACCAATTTGAAGTGCAGAT
AGCAGTAAACGTAAGCTAATATGAATATTATTTAACTGTAATGTTTTAATATCGCTGGACATTACTAATA
AACCCACTATAAACACATGTACATATGTATGTTTTGGCATACAATGAGTAGTTGGGGAAAAAATGTGTAA
AAGCACCGTGACCATCACAGCATAAAGATAACCAGCTGAAGTATCGAATATGAGTAACCCCCAAATTGAA
TCACATGCCGCAACTGATAGGACCCATGGAAGTACACTCTTCATGGCGATATACAAGACACACACAAGCA
CGAACACCCAGTTGCGGAGGAAATTCTCCGTAAATGAAAACCCAATCGGCGAACAATTCATACCCATATA
TGGTAAAAGTTTTGAACGCGAGCGAACTTAAGAGCGCCGGAGTATAAATAGAGGCGCTTCGTCTACGGAG
CGACAATTCAATTCAAACAAGCAAAGTGAACACGTCGCTAAGCGAAAGCTAAGCAAATAAACAAGCGCAG
CTGAACAAGCTAAACAATCTGCAGAAGCTTGGTACCCTCGAGCTCGTAAGTATCAAGGTTACAAGACAGG
TTTAAGGAGACCAATAGAAACTGGGCTTGTCGAGACAGAGAAGACTCTTGCGTTTCTGATAGGCACCTAT
TGGTCTTACTGACATCCACTTTGCCTTTCTCTCCACAGGAATTCTGGATCCTCTAGACCGGTCATATGCG
GCCGCGGATCGATCGATATCTGACTAAATCTTAGTTTGTATTGTCATGTTTTAATACAATATGTTATGTT
TAAATATGTTTTTAATAAATTTTATAAAATAATTTCAACTTTTATTGTAACAACATTGTCCATTTACACA
CTCCTTTCAAG
Features (pLannotate 1.2.2; 12 found; start..end, strand, type, name):
    141..729     -  rep_origin     ori: high-copy-number ColE1/pMB1/pBR322/pUC origin of replication
    802..894     +  promoter       Ac5 promoter (fragment): Drosophila melanogaster actin 5c promoter
    986..1004    +  promoter       T7 promoter: promoter for bacteriophage T7 RNA polymerase
   1014..1385    +  CDS            ble: BLE_STRHI - Experimental evidence at protein level: Swiss-Prot protein existence level 1. Binding protein with a strong affinity to the bleomycin family of antibiotics. From Streptoalloteichus hindustanus.
   1452..1573    +  polyA_signal   SV40 poly(A) signal: SV40 polyadenylation signal
   1583..1599    +  protein_bind   gypsy insulator (fragment): chromatin insulator from Drosophila Su(Hw), CP190, and Mod(mdg4)67.2
   1615..1646    +  polyA_signal   SV40 poly(A) signal (fragment): SV40 polyadenylation signal
   1648..1664    +  protein_bind   gypsy insulator (fragment): chromatin insulator from Drosophila Su(Hw), CP190, and Mod(mdg4)67.2
   1679..2121    +  promoter       Ac5 promoter (fragment): Drosophila melanogaster actin 5C promoter
   2137..2264    +  promoter       hsp70 promoter (fragment): Drosophila melanogaster hsp70Bb promoter
   2286..2418    +  intron         chimeric intron: chimera between introns from human β-globin and immunoglobulin heavy chain genes
   2478..6       +  polyA_signal   OpIE-2 poly(A) signal (across the origin): immediate-early gene 2 from the Orgyia pseudotsugata multicapsid nucleopolyhedrovirus; baculovirus polyadenylation signal
