[The description below was written by a language model from this plasmid's Addgene catalogue record and pLannotate feature annotations shown in this document.]
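Description:
pExpreS2-1 is a compact empty backbone for insect-cell expression, supplied as part of the Drosophila ExpreS2 platform and intended for overexpressing recombinant proteins in S2-derived cells. The catalogue lists the backbone at about 2.5 kb, and the sequenced record is 2,601 nt. It is propagated in E. coli as a high-copy plasmid from a ColE1/pUC-type origin. A single marker, the Streptoalloteichus hindustanus ble gene, confers Zeocin/bleomycin resistance in both hosts. In the feature table, ble is preceded by a short actin 5C promoter fragment and a T7 promoter element and is followed by an SV40 polyadenylation signal. This layout is consistent with one resistance cassette serving for selection in both bacteria and insect cells, which helps keep the plasmid small.

The expression cassette lies downstream of the marker, separated from it by short annotated fragments matching the gypsy insulator and SV40 poly(A) sequences. Transcription is driven by the fused promoter named in the catalogue, annotated as a Drosophila actin 5C fragment joined to an hsp70 promoter fragment. A chimeric β-globin/immunoglobulin intron follows, a standard element for improving transcript processing and expression. The cassette ends in the OpIE-2 baculoviral polyadenylation signal, which spans the numbering origin of the circular map. No insert is present. A gene of interest is introduced by restriction cloning, presumably into the unannotated gap between the intron and the OpIE-2 terminator, although the record does not list the cloning sites. It also annotates no secretion signal or affinity tag, so these would have to come with the insert. The associated work used the platform for moderate-throughput secreted expression of difficult proteins, and the depositor notes that the vector is meant for use with the matching proprietary cells and media.
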