Addgene plasmid #175360: pExpreS2-1
Purpose: (Empty Backbone) ZeoR backbone for recombinant protein overexpression with Drosophila ExpreS2 Platform
Depositing lab: ExpreS2ion Biotechnologies. Publication: FAS2FURIOUS: Moderate-Throughput Secreted Expression of Difficult Recombinant Proteins in Drosophila S2 Cells. Coker JA, Katis VL, Fairhead M, Schwenzer A, Clemmensen SB, Frandsen BU, de Jongh WA, Gileadi O, Burgess-Brown NA, Marsden BD, Midwood KS, Yue WW. Front Bioeng Biotechnol. 2022 May 5;10:871933. doi: 10.3389/fbioe.2022.871933. eCollection 2022. PubMed 35600892.
Backbone
  Vector backbone: pExpreS2-1
  Backbone manufacturer: ExpreS2ion Biotechnologies
  Backbone size (bp): 2549
  Modifications to backbone: None
  Vector type: Insect Expression
  Promoter: Fused Actin-HSP70
  Selectable markers: Zeocin
Growth in bacteria
  Bacterial resistance: Bleocin (Zeocin), 50 μg/mL
  Growth temperature: 37°C
  Growth strain: DH5alpha
  Copy number: High Copy
Gene/Insert
  Cloning method: Restriction Enzyme
  Sequencing primers: 5′ ACAAGACAGGTTTAAGGAGAC; 3′ GCGCTTGAAAGGAGTGTGTA
Terms and licenses: Academic/Nonprofit Terms; Industry Terms: Not Available to Industry
Depositor comments: This plasmid is designed for use with the ExpreS2 Platform from ExpreS2ion Biotechnologies. It is intended to be used with the ExpreS2ion cells and media which can be obtained directly from the ExpreS2ion website.
How to cite: pExpreS2-1 was a gift from ExpreS2ion Biotechnologies (Addgene plasmid # 175360 ; http://n2t.net/addgene:175360 ; RRID:Addgene_175360)
